>Addgene plasmid #230602 | AiP1241 - pAAV-AiE2069m-minBG-FlpO-WPRE-HGHpA | addgene full sequence | sequence record 466222 | Addgene NGS Result
ATCAAAAAGGATCTTCACCTAGATCCTTTTAAATTAAAAATGAAGTTTTAAATCAATCTAAAGTATATAT
GAGTAAACTTGGTCTGACAGTTACCAATGCTTAATCAGTGAGGCACCTATCTCAGCGATCTGTCTATTTC
GTTCATCCATAGTTGCCTGACTCCCCGTCGTGTAGATAACTACGATACGGGAGGGCTTACCATCTGGCCC
CAGTGCTGCAATGATACCGCGAGACCCACGCTCACCGGCTCCAGATTTATCAGCAATAAACCAGCCAGCC
GGAAGGGCCGAGCGCAGAAGTGGTCCTGCAACTTTATCCGCCTCCATCCAGTCTATTAATTGTTGCCGGG
AAGCTAGAGTAAGTAGTTCGCCAGTTAATAGTTTGCGCAACGTTGTTGCCATTGCTACAGGCATCGTGGT
GTCACGCTCGTCGTTTGGTATGGCTTCATTCAGCTCCGGTTCCCAACGATCAAGGCGAGTTACATGATCC
CCCATGTTGTGCAAAAAAGCGGTTAGCTCCTTCGGTCCTCCGATCGTTGTCAGAAGTAAGTTGGCCGCAG
TGTTATCACTCATGGTTATGGCAGCACTGCATAATTCTCTTACTGTCATGCCATCCGTAAGATGCTTTTC
TGTGACTGGTGAGTACTCAACCAAGTCATTCTGAGAATAGTGTATGCGGCGACCGAGTTGCTCTTGCCCG
GCGTCAATACGGGATAATACCGCGCCACATAGCAGAACTTTAAAAGTGCTCATCATTGGAAAACGTTCTT
CGGGGCGAAAACTCTCAAGGATCTTACCGCTGTTGAGATCCAGTTCGATGTAACCCACTCGTGCACCCAA
CTGATCTTCAGCATCTTTTACTTTCACCAGCGTTTCTGGGTGAGCAAAAACAGGAAGGCAAAATGCCGCA
AAAAAGGGAATAAGGGCGACACGGAAATGTTGAATACTCATACTCTTCCTTTTTCAATATTATTGAAGCA
TTTATCAGGGTTATTGTCTCATGAGCGGATACATATTTGAATGTATTTAGAAAAATAAACAAATAGGGGT
TCCGCGCACATTTCCCCGAAAAGTGCCACCTGACGTCTAAGAAACCATTATTATCATGACATTAACCTAT
AAAAATAGGCGTATCACGAGGCCCTTTCGTCTCGCGCGTTTCGGTGATGACGGTGAAAACCTCTGACACA
TGCAGCTCCCGGAGACGGTCACAGCTTGTCTGTAAGCGGATGCCGGGAGCAGACAAGCCCGTCAGGGCGC
GTCAGCGGGTGTTGGCGGGTGTCGGGGCTGGCTTAACTATGCGGCATCAGAGCAGATTGTACTGAGAGTG
CACCATAAAATTGTAAACGTTAATATTTTGTTAAAATTCGCGTTAAATTTTTGTTAAATCAGCTCATTTT
TTAACCAATAGACCGAAATCGGCAAAATCCCTTATAAATCAAAAGAATAGCCCGAGATAGAGT
[37 nt withheld, positions 1464-1500]
AAAGAACGTGGACTCCAACGTCAAAGG
[141 nt withheld, positions 1528-1668]
G
[46 nt withheld, positions 1670-1715]
A
[95 nt withheld, positions 1717-1811]
TATGCGGTGTGAAATACCGCACAGATGCGTAAGGAGAAAATACCGCATCAGGCGCCCCTGCAGGCAGCTG
CGCGCTCGCTCGCTCACTGAGGCCGCCCGGGCAAAGCCCGGGCGTCGGGCGACCTTTGGTCGCCCGGCCT
CAGTGAGCGAGCGAGCGCGCAGAGAGGGAGTGGCCAACTCCATCACTAGGGGTTCCTGCGGCCGCTCGGT
CCGCACGTGGTTACCTACAAAATCAGAAGGACAGGGAAGGGAGCAGTGGTTCACGCCTGTAATCCCAGCA
ATTTGGGAGGCCAAGGTGGGTAGATCACCTGAGATTAGGAGTTGGAGACCAGCCTGGCCAATATGGTGAA
ACCCCGTCTCTACCAAAAAAACAAAAATTAGCTGAGCCTGGTCATGCATGCCTGGAATCCCAACAACTCG
GGAGGCTGAGGCAGGAGAATCGCTTGAACCCAGGAGGCGGAGATTGCAGTGAGCCAAGATTGTGCCACTG
CACTCCAGCTTGGTTCCCAATAGACCCCGCAGGCCCTACAGGTTGTCTTCCCAACTTGCCCCTTGCTCCA
TACCACCCCCCTCCACCCCATAATATTATAGAAGGACACCTAGTCAGACAAAATGATGCAACTTAATTTT
ATTAGGACAAGGCTGGTGGGCACTGGAGTGGCAACTTCCAGGGCCAGGAGAGGCACTGGGGAGGGGTCAC
AGGGATGCCACCCGTAGATCTCTCGAGCAGCGCTCGGTATCGATGCGGGGAGGCGGCCCAAAGGGAGATC
CGACTCGTCTGAGGGCGAAGGCGAAGACGCGGAAGAGGCCGCAGAGCCGGCAGCAGGCCGCGGGAAGGAA
GGTCCGCTGGATTGAGGGCCGAAGGGACGTAGCAGAAGGACGTCCCGCGCAGAATCCAGGTGGCAACATA
GGCGAGCAGCCAAGGAAAGGACGATGATTTCCCCGACAACACCACGGAATTGTCAGTGCCCAACAGCCGA
GCCCCTGTCCAGCAGCGGGCAAGGCAGGCGGCGATGAGTTCCGCCGTGGCAATAGGGAGGGGGAAAGCGA
AAGTCCCGGAAAGGAGCTGACAGGTGGTGGCAATGCCCCAACCAGTGGGGGTTGCGTCAGCAAACACAGT
GCACACCACGCCACGTTGCCTGACAACGGGCCACAACTCCTCATAAAGAGACAGCAACCAGGATTTATAC
AAGGAGGAGAAAATGAAAGCCATACGGGAAGCAATAGCATGATACAAAGGCATTAAAGCAGCGTATCCAC
ATAGCGTAAAAGGAGCAACATAGTTAAGAATACCAGTCAATCTTTCACAAATTTTGTAATCCAGAGGTTG
ATTATCGATAAGCTTGATATCGAATTCTCAGATCCGCCTGTTGATGTAGCTGCTCAGGTAGTCCAGCACC
TCCTGGCTGATGATGCCGTTCCAGGCGGGGTATCTGATGCTGCCCTCGGCGCTGCCCTTCAGCTGCTCGA
TGTGCTGCCACTCCTCGATGGGGTTGGTCTCGTCCTTCAGGGCGATCATCTCCTTGCTGATGGGGTCGTA
GGCGTAGTACCTGGACACCAGGGCGAAGTAGTGGTCGGGGATGGCGGTGATCTGGTGGGTGTAGGTGGTC
CTGGCCACGGCGGAGGCCCTCTTGTCGCTCCAGTTGCCCACCACGTTTGTCAGCTCGGTCAGGCCCTTCA
TGCTCAGAAAGCTGGTCATCAGGTGCCTGCCGATGTGGCTCTTAGGGCCGTTCTTGATAGCGAAGATGGG
GTAGGGGGCGTTCTTCTTCAGGGCCTTGTTGTAGCTGCGCACCAGGTTGTCCTTCAGCAGCTGGTACTCC
TGCTTGTTGCTGCTGCTGTTGCCGGTCCTGTTCACTCTCTTCAGCACGGGCTCGCTGTTCCTCAGGAACT
CGTCCAGGTACACCAGGGGGTCGATCCTGCCTCTGGCGCTGAAAAAGTAGATGTGCCTGGACACGCTTGT
CTTGGTCTCGGTCACCAGGCACTGAATGATCACGCCCAGGTACTTGTTCTGCACCAGCTTGAAGCTCTTG
GGGTCCACGTTCTTGATGTCGCTGAACCTGCCGCAGTTGATGAATGTGGCCAGGAACAGGAACTGGTACA
GGGTCTTGGTCTTGGTGAACCTGCTGGTGTACTCGAAGCTGTTCAGGATCTTCTCGGTGATCTCCCAGAT
GCTCTCGCCCTCGGACAGCAGGGCCTTCAGCATCTTCTTGCTGTGGCTGTTGCCCTTGTCGGCCTCCTCG
CTGCTCTCGAACTGCAGCTGCAGGCTGGACACGATGTCGGTGATGTCGCTCTGGTGCTTCTGGCCGTTGT
AAGGGATGATGGTGAACTCCCAGGCGGGGATCAGCTTCTTCAGGCTGGCCTCCAGGATGGTGGCCTTCTG
GGTCTTGTACTTGAACTGCAGGCTCTTGTTCACGATGTCGAAGCTCAGGCTGTTGCTGATGATGGTGTTG
TAGCTCATGAAGGTGGCCCTCTTGATGGCGGTGCCGTTGTGGGTGATCATCCAGCACAGGTAGGTCAGCT
CGGCGGCACAGCTGGCGATCTTCTCGCCGCTGGGCCTCTCGAATCTCTCCACGAACTGCCGCACCAGCAC
CTTGGGGGGGGTCTTGCACAGGATGTCGAACTGGCTCATCACCTTCCTCTTCTTCTTAGGAGCCATGGTG
GCCACGCCAGAAGCAAATGTAAGCAATAGATGGCTCTGCCCTGACTTTTATGCCCAGCCCGAGCTCTACA
TCTTACACTCCATGCTCCCAGGCAAGCCTGGGTGTTCTCAAAGTAGATAGTGCCCATCCCCAATAGATGA
CCCGTTTTTAAAGGGGATGCATCTGGAATACTTAACAGAGTGGAACAGAGTAATGCCTCAAAGGGTCACC
TGTGCTGAAGGATTTTAAACCCTGGTCCTTTTTCTAAGTAGCTCCACTGTAGATTACTTACCAGGATCTT
CTTCTCCAGTGGAGACTGCTGGCCTTCTGAAATCCTAGGGTCTCTGGATTCTTTTGCCCAAGCCAATCTA
AAAGATAAAGCAAAGGTAGATTGGAGTAGGGGAGACACCACATGTTTGCTCACTTATCATTCCAGTCAGA
GATCTCAATGATTTGGCCAAGAACATGGGCCATTTCTCCATCGGGGAAACATTTGCATTTCCCATGGCAC
AAAAAACAACGAGCATTTCTTATATATGAACTAAAAGCATACCTCTCCTGTGGACTCAAGGCAAACCACT
CAGAATCATTTATTTGGCATGGACAGAAGACAGAAATAGGCTCTTTGGTGAGGGATGGCCTAAGGACACC
CAGACCAGATTGTTCAGTTTCAAAGCCTTTTTTGTCTTCTGAGATAATTCTAGTCTCTCGTTTGTCCAGC
TCATTGTCTTTCTGCACTTTGTCCAGCCAGGCCCTCTGTGCTTCTATCAGCACATACAGCATCTTTGCCT
TGCTTTGTACTGAAATTCTATTCCTCTTTGATCATCTGGCCCTCGGCTTGACTGACTGATACTGTTAATC
ATCCTTCACCCTGAATCCATTTTGAGACTATTCCCTGCTGACGCGTGCGGCCGCAGGAACCCCTAGTGAT
GGAGTTGGCCACTCCCTCTCTGCGCGCTCGCTCGCTCACTGAGGCCGGGCGACCAAAGGTCGCCCGACGC
CCGGGCGGCCTCAGTGAGCGAGCGAGCGCGCAGCTGCCTGCAGGACATGTGAGCAAAAGGCCAGCAAAAG
GCCAGGAACCGTAAAAAGGCCGCGTTGCTGGCGTTTTTCCATAGGCTCCGCCCCCCTGACGAGCATCACA
AAAATCGACGCTCAAGTCAGAGGTGGCGAAACCCGACAGGACTATAAAGATACCAGGCGTTTCCCCCTGG
AAGCTCCCTCGTGCGCTCTCCTGTTCCGACCCTGCCGCTTACCGGATACCTGTCCGCCTTTCTCCCTTCG
GGAAGCGTGGCGCTTTCTCATAGCTCACGCTGTAGGTATCTCAGTTCGGTGTAGGTCGTTCGCTCCAAGC
TGGGCTGTGTGCACGAACCCCCCGTTCAGCCCGACCGCTGCGCCTTATCCGGTAACTATCGTCTTGAGTC
CAACCCGGTAAGACACGACTTATCGCCACTGGCAGCAGCCACTGGTAACAGGATTAGCAGAGCGAGGTAT
GTAGGCGGTGCTACAGAGTTCTTGAAGTGGTGGCCTAACTACGGCTACACTAGAAGAACAGTATTTGGTA
TCTGCGCTCTGCTGAAGCCAGTTACCTTCGGAAAAAGAGTTGGTAGCTCTTGATCCGGCAAACAAACCAC
CGCTGGTAGCGGTGGTTTTTTTGTTTGCAAGCAGCAGATTACGCGCAGAAAAAAAGGATCTCAAGAAGAT
CCTTTGATCTTTTCTACGGGGTCTGACGCTCAGTGGAACGAAAACTCACGTTAAGGGATTTTGGTCATGA
GATT
Features (pLannotate 1.2.2; 15 found; start..end, strand, type, name):
     91..951     -  CDS            AmpR: β-lactamase; bla; confers resistance to ampicillin, carbenicillin, and related antibiotics
    952..1056    -  promoter       AmpR promoter: bla
   1151..1186    +  CDS            rop (fragment): Rop protein, which maintains plasmids at low copy number; rop
   1288..1337    +  misc_feature   bom (fragment): basis of mobility region from pBR322
   1338..1793    -  rep_origin     f1 ori (sequence partly withheld): f1 bacteriophage origin of replication; arrow indicates direction of (+) strand synthesis
   1812..1863    +  misc_feature   bom (fragment): basis of mobility region from pBR322
   1868..2008    -  repeat_region  AAV2 ITR: inverted terminal repeat of adeno-associated virus serotype 2 inverted
   2048..2524    -  polyA_signal   hGH poly(A) signal: human growth hormone polyadenylation signal
   2556..3144    -  misc_feature   WPRE: woodchuck hepatitis virus posttranscriptional regulatory element
   3144..3168    -  misc_feature   MCS (fragment): pBluescript multiple cloning site
   3169..4467    -  CDS            FLPo: nuclear-targeted site-specific recombinase FLPo is a mouse codon-optimized fusion between the SV40 nuclear localization signal and a thermostable version of the Saccharomyces cerevisiae site-specific recombinase FLP. Recombination occurs at FRT sequences.
   4742..4817    +  ncRNA          ZNRD1-AS1 2: Accession: RF02219 - ZNRD1 antisense RNA 1 conserved region 2
   5401..5428    -  repeat_region  AAV2 ITR (fragment): inverted terminal repeat of adeno-associated virus serotype 2 inverted
   5457..5484    -  repeat_region  AAV2 ITR (fragment): inverted terminal repeat of adeno-associated virus serotype 2 inverted
   5557..6145    -  rep_origin     ori: high-copy-number ColE1/pMB1/pBR322/pUC origin of replication
