[The description below was written by a language model from this plasmid's Addgene catalogue record and pLannotate feature annotations shown in this document.]
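Description:
AiP1241 - pAAV-AiE2069m-minBG-FlpO-WPRE-HGHpA is an AAV transfer plasmid built on a pAAV2 backbone, intended for packaging a recombinant AAV genome that delivers a recombinase to defined brain cell populations. In bacteria it is maintained as a high-copy plasmid through a ColE1/pUC-type origin and selected with ampicillin via the β-lactamase gene. An f1 phage origin and small remnants of pBR322 rop and bom sequences are also annotated in the backbone. The 6,225 nt sequence record shows one complete AAV2 inverted terminal repeat next to the polyadenylation signal. At the other end of the cassette only two short ITR fragments are detected, which may reflect the difficulty of sequencing and annotating these repeats rather than a real truncation.

Between the ITRs, the expression cassette consists of the AiE2069m enhancer placed upstream of minBG, a minimal promoter (by its name, beta-globin derived) that has little activity of its own and so leaves cell-type specificity to the enhancer. Neither the enhancer nor minBG is annotated by name in the feature table. They presumably occupy the largely unannotated stretch upstream of the coding sequence, where the only hit is a short noncoding-RNA similarity match that is probably incidental. The cassette drives FlpO, a mouse codon-optimised, nuclear-targeted, thermostable Flp recombinase that acts on FRT sites. It is followed by a WPRE to enhance transcript stability and expression and by the human growth hormone polyadenylation signal.

The vector is part of a collection of enhancer AAVs for genetic access to cortical cell types. The record does not state which cell population AiE2069m targets. Enhancer-restricted FlpO would typically be combined with Flp-dependent reporter or effector alleles or viruses to label or manipulate the targeted cells.
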