Addgene plasmid #230602: AiP1241 - pAAV-AiE2069m-minBG-FlpO-WPRE-HGHpA
Purpose: AiE2069m is an enhancer sequence, designed to drive AAV-mediated transgene expression in specific populations of brain cells
Depositing lab: Allen Institute for Brain Science & Bosiljka Tasic. Depositing organization: Allen Institute. Publication: A suite of enhancer AAVs and transgenic mouse lines for genetic access to cortical cell types. Ben-Simon Y, Hooper M, Narayan S, Daigle TL, Dwivedi D, Way SW, Oster A, Stafford DA, Mich JK, Taormina MJ, Martinez RA, Opitz-Araya X, Roth JR, Alexander JR, Allen S, Amster A, Arbuckle J, Ayala A, Baker PM, Bakken TE, Barcelli T, Barta S, Bendrick J, Bertagnolli D, Bielstein C, Bishwakarma P, Bowlus J, Boyer G, Brouner K, Casian B, Casper T, Chakka AB, Chakrabarty R, Chance RK, Chavan S, Clark M, Colbert K, Collman F, Daniel S, Departee M, DiValentin P, Donadio N, Dotson N, Egdorf T, Fliss T, Gabitto M, Garcia J, Gary A, Gasperini M, Gloe J, Goldy J, Gore BB, Graybuck L, Greisman N, Haeseleer F, Halterman C, Haradon Z, Hastings SD, Helback O, Ho W, Hockemeyer D, Huang C, Huff S, Hunker A, Johansen N, Jones D, Juneau Z, Kalmbach B, Kannan M, Khem S, Kussick E, Kutsal R, Larsen R, Lee C, Lee AY, Leibly M, Lenz GH, Li S, Liang E, Lusk N, Madigan Z, Malloy J, Malone J, McCue R, Melchor J, Mollenkopf T, Moosman S, Morin E, Newman D, Ng L, Ngo K, Omstead V, Otto S, Oyama A, Pena N, Pham T, Phillips E, Pom CA, Potekhina L, Ransford S, Ray PL, Rette D, Reynoldson C, Rimorin C, Rocha D, Ruiz A, Sanchez REA, Sawyer L, Sedeno-Cortes A, Sevigny JP, Shapovalova N, Shepard N, Shulga L, Sigler AR, Siverts L, Soliman S, Somasundaram S, Staats B, Stewart K, Szelenyi E, Tieu M, Trader C, Tran A, van Velthoven CTJ, Walker M, Wang Y, Weed N, Wirthlin M, Wood T, Wynalda B, Yao Z, Zhou T, Ariza J, Dee N, Reding M, Ronellenfitch K, Mufti S, Sunkin SM, Smith KA, Esposito L, Waters J, Thyagarajan B, Yao S, Lein ES, Zeng H, Levi BP, Ngai J, Ting JT, Tasic B. Cell. 2025 May 16:S0092-8674(25)00513-6. doi: 10.1016/j.cell.2025.05.002. PubMed 40403729.
Backbone
  Vector backbone: pAAV2
  Vector type: AAV
Growth in bacteria
  Bacterial resistance: Ampicillin, 100 μg/mL
  Growth temperature: 37°C
  Growth strain: NEB Stable
  Copy number: High Copy
Gene/Insert
  Gene/Insert name: FlpO
  Species: Synthetic
  Promoter: minBG
  Cloning method: Restriction Enzyme; 5′ cloning site MluI (unknown if destroyed); 3′ cloning site SacI (unknown if destroyed)
Terms and licenses: Academic/Nonprofit Terms; Industry Terms: Not Available to Industry
How to cite: AiP1241 - pAAV-AiE2069m-minBG-FlpO-WPRE-HGHpA was a gift from Allen Institute for Brain Science & Bosiljka Tasic (Addgene plasmid # 230602 ; http://n2t.net/addgene:230602 ; RRID:Addgene_230602)
